Addgene plasmid #11772: pMX-Flag-WIP
Depositing lab: Jack Strominger. Depositing organization: Harvard University. Publication: Formation of a WIP-, WASp-, actin-, and myosin IIA-containing multiprotein complex in activated NK cells and its alteration by KIR inhibitory signaling. Krzewski K, Chen X, Orange JS, Strominger JL. J Cell Biol. 2006 Apr 10. 173(1):121-32. 10.1083/jcb.200509076 PubMed 16606694.
Backbone
  Vector backbone: pMX-IRES-GFP
  Backbone manufacturer: Liu et al (see Addgene's vector database for details)
  Backbone size w/o insert (bp): 6000
  Vector type: Mammalian Expression, Retroviral
  Selectable markers: GFP
Growth in bacteria
  Bacterial resistance: Ampicillin, 100 μg/mL
  Growth temperature: 37°C
  Growth strain: DH5alpha
  Copy number: High Copy
Gene/Insert
  Gene/Insert name: WIP (alt name: WASp Interacting Protein)
  Species: H. sapiens (human)
  Insert size (bp): 1500
  GenBank ID: BC002914
  Entrez Gene: WIPF1 (a.k.a. PRPL-2, WAS2, WASPIP, WIP)
  Tag / fusion protein: Flag (N terminal on backbone)
  Cloning method: Restriction Enzyme; 5′ cloning site BglII (destroyed during cloning); 3′ cloning site HpaI (not destroyed)
  Sequencing primers: 5′ n/a
Resource information
  A portion of this plasmid was derived from a plasmid made by: Dr. Raif Geha (Boston Children's Hospital) provided the wild-type WIP gene, which we cloned into pMX-IRES-GFP.
Terms and licenses: Academic/Nonprofit Terms; Industry Terms: Not Available to Industry
How to cite: pMX-Flag-WIP was a gift from Jack Strominger (Addgene plasmid # 11772 ; http://n2t.net/addgene:11772 ; RRID:Addgene_11772)
