[The description below was written by a language model from this plasmid's Addgene catalogue record.]
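Description:
pMX-Flag-WIP is a retroviral mammalian expression plasmid built on the pMX-IRES-GFP backbone (about 6 kb without insert). It is propagated in E. coli as a high-copy plasmid under ampicillin selection. No feature table accompanies the record, so the promoter and origin of replication are not explicitly stated. In pMX-family vectors generally, expression is driven from the retroviral long terminal repeat, and the LTRs together with a packaging signal allow the transcript to be packaged into retroviral particles when the plasmid is introduced into a suitable packaging cell line.

The payload is human WIP (WASp-interacting protein, gene WIPF1), an insert of roughly 1.5 kb carrying an N-terminal Flag epitope tag, which the record lists as located on the backbone. The wild-type coding sequence came from another laboratory's plasmid and was inserted by restriction cloning, with the 5′ BglII site destroyed and the 3′ HpaI site retained. Downstream of the insert, the backbone's IRES permits cap-independent translation of GFP from the same bicistronic transcript. GFP fluorescence therefore marks cells expressing Flag-WIP and serves as the only mammalian selectable marker, allowing transduced cells to be identified or sorted rather than selected with a drug.

The Flag tag allows detection and immunoprecipitation of the expressed protein. This fits the associated study, which examined a multiprotein complex containing WIP, WASp, actin and myosin IIA in activated natural killer cells and how that complex changes under inhibitory KIR signalling. The construct is suited to stable expression of tagged WIP in cells that are difficult to transfect, such as lymphocyte lines.
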