>Addgene plasmid #11772 | pMX-Flag-WIP | addgene partial sequence | sequence record 18458 | 11772 with pBMN5'
CCTCTAGACTGCCGGATCTAGATCTCATGGACTACAAGGACGACGATGACAAAGGATCTATGCCTGTCCC
TCCCCCTCCAGCACCCCCGCCGCCCCCGACGTTTGCACTGGCCAATACAGAGAAGCCTACCTTGAATAAG
ACAGAGCAGGCTGGGAGAAATGCTCTCCTTTCTGATATCAGCAAAGGGAAGAAACTAAAGAAGACGGTCA
CCAATGACAGAAGTGCACCAATACTGGACAAACCTAAAGGAGCTGGTGCTGGAGGCGGTGGTGGTGGCTT
TGGTGGAGGCGGCGGATTTGGCGGAGGAGGTGGTGGCGGAGGCGGTGGAAGTTTTGGAGGGGGCGGACCT
CCAGGTCTGGGAGGATTGTTCCAGGCTGGAATGCCGAAGCTGAGATCCACGGCCAACAGGGATAATGATT
CTGGAGGAAGCCGACCACCATTGTTGCCACCGGGAGGAAGATCCACATCTGCGAAACCCTTTTCACCCCC
AAGTGGCCCAGGGAGGTTTCCTGTGCCTTCTCCAGGCCACAGAAGTGGTCCCCCAGAGCCTCAGAGGAAC
CGAATGCCGCCCCC
